>Addgene plasmid #65562 | th-P2A-EGFP donor | depositor full sequence | sequence record 111286 | th-P2A-EGFP donor sequence 5429 bps
TCGCGCGTTTCGGTGATGACGGTGAAAACCTCTGACACATGCAGCTCCCGGAGACGGTCACAGCTTGTCT
GTAAGCGGATGCCGGGAGCAGACAAGCCCGTCAGGGCGCGTCAGCGGGTGTTGGCGGGTGTCGGGGCTGG
CTTAACTATGCGGCATCAGAGCAGATTGTACTGAGAGTGCACCATATGCGGTGTGAAATACCGCACAGAT
GCGTAAGGAGAAAATACCGCATCAGGCGCCATTCGCCATTCAGGCTGCGCAACTGTTGGGAAGGGCGATC
GGTGCGGGCCTCTTCGCTATTACGCCAGCTGGCGAAAGGGGGATGTGCTGCAAGGCGATTAAGTTGGGTA
ACGCCAGGGTTTTCCCAGTCACGACGTTGTAAAACGACGGCCAGTGAATTCGAGCTCGGTACCGCGATTA
CATGGCGTAGTACGCTATTTATATTCTCCTGGATATTGTATAAGTGTGGTGGTGCTTGCTTCTGATTTTT
ATATAATCCATTAACATATTTATACACATAGCTAGGCCTGTTTATAAACTTTTATGTTCAAAAAAGCTTG
TACACATGGATGTATTAAAAGAACTTTTATTACCTGCTGCCTTTTCTTCCGTTTACACAGTTTTTTTTTT
ACTTTCTCCCCTTTATGAGTGTAACAACCCCTGGGTAGTCTAGGGGAGTGGGGTTGCACACTTGACCGAA
GATTTTGTTCAAATAAACGCTCAAAGAAAATTGTACTCAAAGTAATGACCACATACAAGAATTGCTGTGC
AAATAAAGTGATTTATTACAGGTGGTGATAAGTGAAGCAGTGAGTGAGCTATTTACAATATTTACAATTC
ACAACCAAAACAAAACATAAATTAGAAAGACTGGCTATGGGTGGCGCTAAAGCAAAGAAACAATCAAAAC
CAAACAGTCTTACTAATATCAAATCCCTGCTAATCTAGTCTAATAAACAATAATGTGAAAAATAAATCTT
GATTGTCCAAGATGTCTTACCTAAACTACCTAAAAACGTTTGGAAGTCTATAAAAGTTGTTCAGCATTTC
TTATTTTGATCAATTTAAACAATTATAAAGAACACAAAACATAAACATTTTGATGTTATGATAGCAATTC
CAATGTAGAAGAATCACTTTCTGCCCTCCATACACAAATAAATTCAGATGGAGGCTCCATCTGAATTTTG
TGCGTCAACAATGACGTCATGTGAAAACAACCTATTGCATGCATTTGGAAATGTACAATAACATTGCAAC
AACCAACACAACAACAACCACAATTATAATAATAATATCAGCGATAATAACAATAATAAAAAATATAGAT
TTTATTCTTATTAAAAATAGTTTTAAAATCACAAAGCAAAAAGATGCGATAATGAGATAAAACTTTCTGA
AGTTTTCACAGTATGTCAACTATCATTTTTTTGAACTAGCTTTTAAAAAAATGCAATTAACTTTTTTTAA
AGACATATCCCTTAAAACAGCATGAATTGACTAATCACATTTTTATTTCTTAAATGTTTTTTATTTGTTA
ATTATTATTTACAGAACATATGTGACCCGCATCAAGCGACCGTTTTCTGTGCGGTTCGATCCGTACACGG
ACAGCATAGAAGTGCTGGACAACCCACTGAAGATCCAGAAAGGCCTGGAGACCATAAAAGATGAACTGAA
GATTCTCACAGATGCCCTGAATGTGTTGGCTGGATCCGGAGCTACTAATTTCTCCTTGCTTAAGCAAGCT
GGTGATGTTGAAGAAAATCCTGGTCCTATGGTGAGCAAGGGCGAGGAGCTGTTCACCGGGGTGGTGCCCA
TCCTGGTCGAGCTGGACGGCGACGTAAACGGCCACAAGTTCAGCGTGTCCGGCGAGGGCGAGGGCGATGC
CACCTACGGCAAGCTGACCCTGAAGTTCATCTGCACCACCGGCAAGCTGCCCGTGCCCTGGCCCACCCTC
GTGACCACCCTGACCTACGGCGTGCAGTGCTTCAGCCGCTACCCCGACCACATGAAGCAGCACGACTTCT
TCAAGTCCGCCATGCCCGAAGGCTACGTCCAGGAGCGCACCATCTTCTTCAAGGACGACGGCAACTACAA
GACCCGCGCCGAGGTGAAGTTCGAGGGCGACACCCTGGTGAACCGCATCGAGCTGAAGGGCATCGACTTC
AAGGAGGACGGCAACATCCTGGGGCACAAGCTGGAGTACAACTACAACAGCCACAACGTCTATATCATGG
CCGACAAGCAGAAGAACGGCATCAAGGTGAACTTCAAGATCCGCCACAACATCGAGGACGGCAGCGTGCA
GCTCGCCGACCACTACCAGCAGAACACCCCCATCGGCGACGGCCCCGTGCTGCTGCCCGACAACCACTAC
CTGAGCACCCAGTCCGCCCTGAGCAAAGACCCCAACGAGAAGCGCGATCACATGGTCCTGCTGGAGTTCG
TGACCGCCGCCGGGATCACTCTCGGCATGGACGAGCTGTACAAGACCGGTTAATTCTGCTTAATCATTCC
TCTATGCTTCATGTGTGACGGTCTCATTGTTATGCTGTGCTTCTATGTCTACTGTACATCTGCTGCTATA
GACATTGTTGCTTCTAAAATACTGAATGAAAAACTTTAAACCTTCAGCGTTAAATAATGTATCCAAAAAT
GAAAGTTCACCACTCAAACTCACATTACAGTAGAATATGATAATAGAGATAGAGAAAGAGAGAGACAGAG
AGAGACTTTTATTTCTGAATGAACTTTTTTTATTTTTTTTTTTAAGTCATATATGATCAAAATTTAAAAT
GATAACATTTTCCGCTATAATTTTCATTTTGGGGTAAATTATAACTCGTCTAAACAGAAATTTCTGATAT
GACATTTAATTAATTTATGTACAGGATTTATTTATATTTCAGATAGACGTACCCTCATTATTAAAGCTTT
TTAAGTCAAAAGGTATATATGAAATATTACCAGAGGTCATATTCACAATACATATTAAGCCTAAAAGCAG
ATCCTAAGTTTACAATATATATACTCCAACATACAAATAAACATACAAAATCTGTCACTGAGGTGGTACT
TTTTCAAAAAATACATTTTTGTAAAATAAAGATGGACATTAGAATCTTTAGGGTACACTTTTGTACCTTA
AAGGTACTAGGAGGTTCCCATGTCGACCTGCAGGCATGCAAGCTTGGCGTAATCATGGTCATAGCTGTTT
CCTGTGTGAAATTGTTATCCGCTCACAATTCCACACAACATACGAGCCGGAAGCATAAAGTGTAAAGCCT
GGGGTGCCTAATGAGTGAGCTAACTCACATTAATTGCGTTGCGCTCACTGCCCGCTTTCCAGTCGGGAAA
CCTGTCGTGCCAGCTGCATTAATGAATCGGCCAACGCGCGGGGAGAGGCGGTTTGCGTATTGGGCGCTCT
TCCGCTTCCTCGCTCACTGACTCGCTGCGCTCGGTCGTTCGGCTGCGGCGAGCGGTATCAGCTCACTCAA
AGGCGGTAATACGGTTATCCACAGAATCAGGGGATAACGCAGGAAAGAACATGTGAGCAAAAGGCCAGCA
AAAGGCCAGGAACCGTAAAAAGGCCGCGTTGCTGGCGTTTTTCCATAGGCTCCGCCCCCCTGACGAGCAT
CACAAAAATCGACGCTCAAGTCAGAGGTGGCGAAACCCGACAGGACTATAAAGATACCAGGCGTTTCCCC
CTGGAAGCTCCCTCGTGCGCTCTCCTGTTCCGACCCTGCCGCTTACCGGATACCTGTCCGCCTTTCTCCC
TTCGGGAAGCGTGGCGCTTTCTCATAGCTCACGCTGTAGGTATCTCAGTTCGGTGTAGGTCGTTCGCTCC
AAGCTGGGCTGTGTGCACGAACCCCCCGTTCAGCCCGACCGCTGCGCCTTATCCGGTAACTATCGTCTTG
AGTCCAACCCGGTAAGACACGACTTATCGCCACTGGCAGCAGCCACTGGTAACAGGATTAGCAGAGCGAG
GTATGTAGGCGGTGCTACAGAGTTCTTGAAGTGGTGGCCTAACTACGGCTACACTAGAAGAACAGTATTT
GGTATCTGCGCTCTGCTGAAGCCAGTTACCTTCGGAAAAAGAGTTGGTAGCTCTTGATCCGGCAAACAAA
CCACCGCTGGTAGCGGTGGTTTTTTTGTTTGCAAGCAGCAGATTACGCGCAGAAAAAAAGGATCTCAAGA
AGATCCTTTGATCTTTTCTACGGGGTCTGACGCTCAGTGGAACGAAAACTCACGTTAAGGGATTTTGGTC
ATGAGATTATCAAAAAGGATCTTCACCTAGATCCTTTTAAATTAAAAATGAAGTTTTAAATCAATCTAAA
GTATATATGAGTAAACTTGGTCTGACAGTTACCAATGCTTAATCAGTGAGGCACCTATCTCAGCGATCTG
TCTATTTCGTTCATCCATAGTTGCCTGACTCCCCGTCGTGTAGATAACTACGATACGGGAGGGCTTACCA
TCTGGCCCCAGTGCTGCAATGATACCGCGAGACCCACGCTCACCGGCTCCAGATTTATCAGCAATAAACC
AGCCAGCCGGAAGGGCCGAGCGCAGAAGTGGTCCTGCAACTTTATCCGCCTCCATCCAGTCTATTAATTG
TTGCCGGGAAGCTAGAGTAAGTAGTTCGCCAGTTAATAGTTTGCGCAACGTTGTTGCCATTGCTACAGGC
ATCGTGGTGTCACGCTCGTCGTTTGGTATGGCTTCATTCAGCTCCGGTTCCCAACGATCAAGGCGAGTTA
CATGATCCCCCATGTTGTGCAAAAAAGCGGTTAGCTCCTTCGGTCCTCCGATCGTTGTCAGAAGTAAGTT
GGCCGCAGTGTTATCACTCATGGTTATGGCAGCACTGCATAATTCTCTTACTGTCATGCCATCCGTAAGA
TGCTTTTCTGTGACTGGTGAGTACTCAACCAAGTCATTCTGAGAATAGTGTATGCGGCGACCGAGTTGCT
CTTGCCCGGCGTCAATACGGGATAATACCGCGCCACATAGCAGAACTTTAAAAGTGCTCATCATTGGAAA
ACGTTCTTCGGGGCGAAAACTCTCAAGGATCTTACCGCTGTTGAGATCCAGTTCGATGTAACCCACTCGT
GCACCCAACTGATCTTCAGCATCTTTTACTTTCACCAGCGTTTCTGGGTGAGCAAAAACAGGAAGGCAAA
ATGCCGCAAAAAAGGGAATAAGGGCGACACGGAAATGTTGAATACTCATACTCTTCCTTTTTCAATATTA
TTGAAGCATTTATCAGGGTTATTGTCTCATGAGCGGATACATATTTGAATGTATTTAGAAAAATAAACAA
ATAGGGGTTCCGCGCACATTTCCCCGAAAAGTGCCACCTGACGTCTAAGAAACCATTATTATCATGACAT
TAACCTATAAAAATAGGCGTATCACGAGGCCCTTTCGTC
Features (pLannotate 1.2.2; 13 found; start..end, strand, type, name):
    137..236     +  misc_feature   bom (fragment): basis of mobility region from pBR322
    242..399     -  CDS            lacZα (fragment): LacZα fragment of β-galactosidase; lacZ fragment
   1553..1711    +  CDS            th (fragment): TY3H_ONCMY - Experimental evidence at protein level: Swiss-Prot protein existence level 1. Plays an important role in the physiology of adrenergic neurons. From Oncorhynchus mykiss (Rainbow trout) (Salmo gairdneri).
   1778..2494    +  CDS            EGFP: EGFP is a basic (constitutively fluorescent) green fluorescent protein published in 1996, derived from Aequorea victoria. It is reported to be a rapidly-maturing weak dimer with moderate acid sensitivity.
   3172..3195    +  misc_feature   MCS (fragment): pUC18/19 multiple cloning site
   3232..3248    -  protein_bind   lac operator: The lac repressor binds to the lac operator to inhibit transcription in E. coli. This inhibition can be relieved by adding lactose or isopropyl-β-D-thiogalactopyranoside (IPTG). lac repressor encoded by lacI
   3256..3286    -  promoter       lac promoter: promoter for the E. coli lac operon
   3301..3322    -  protein_bind   CAP binding site: CAP binding activates transcription in the presence of cAMP. E. coli catabolite activator protein
   3335..3427    -  CDS            lacI (fragment): lac repressor; lacI; The lac repressor binds to the lac operator to inhibit transcription in E. coli. This inhibition can be relieved by adding lactose or isopropyl-β-D-thiogalactopyranoside (IPTG).
   3610..4198    -  rep_origin     ori: high-copy-number ColE1/pMB1/pBR322/pUC origin of replication
   4369..5229    -  CDS            AmpR: β-lactamase; bla; confers resistance to ampicillin, carbenicillin, and related antibiotics
   5230..5334    -  promoter       AmpR promoter: bla
   5429..35      +  CDS            rop (fragment) (across the origin): Rop protein, which maintains plasmids at low copy number; rop
