[The description below was written by a language model from this plasmid's Addgene catalogue record and pLannotate feature annotations shown in this document.]
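Description:
th-P2A-EGFP donor is a promoterless knock-in donor plasmid for zebrafish embryo injection, built in the pMD-19-T T-cloning backbone (a pUC-type vector) and totalling about 5.4 kb. In E. coli it is propagated through a high-copy ColE1/pUC origin and selected with ampicillin via the β-lactamase gene and its own promoter. Remnants of the cloning vector flank the insert, including the lac promoter, operator and CAP site, an interrupted lacZα fragment, part of the pUC multiple cloning site, and short bom, rop and lacI fragments. These have no role in the knock-in.

The insert is zebrafish genomic sequence from the tyrosine hydroxylase (th) locus arranged as a left arm, a P2A-EGFP cassette and a right arm. The annotation detects a short th coding fragment (matched by homology to trout tyrosine hydroxylase) a short distance upstream of the full EGFP open reading frame. This fits a design in which terminal th coding sequence is joined to EGFP through the P2A self-cleaving peptide, although P2A itself is not annotated in the feature table. The unannotated stretches on either side presumably correspond to the remaining arm sequence.

Because the donor has no promoter, EGFP should be produced only after integration at the th locus, where the endogenous regulatory elements drive a th-P2A-EGFP transcript that yields separate Th and EGFP proteins. According to the record, the plasmid is used for CRISPR/Cas9 intron-targeting knock-in, a strategy intended to keep the endogenous gene intact while labelling th-expressing cells. The guide RNA target and Cas9 source are not described in the record.
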