Addgene plasmid #65562: th-P2A-EGFP donor
Purpose: Intron targeting-mediated EGFP knockin at the zebrafish th locus.
Depositing lab: Jiu-lin Du. Depositing organization: CAS Center for Excellence in Brain Science and Intelligence Technology. Publication: Intron targeting-mediated and endogenous gene integrity-maintaining knockin in zebrafish using the CRISPR/Cas9 system. Li J, Zhang BB, Ren YG, Gu SY, Xiang YH, Huang C, Du JL. Cell Res. 2015 Apr 7. doi: 10.1038/cr.2015.43. PubMed 25849248.
Backbone
  Vector backbone: PMD-19-T
  Backbone manufacturer: Clontech
  Backbone size w/o insert (bp): 2692
  Total vector size (bp): 5429
  Vector type: zebrafish injection
Growth in bacteria
  Bacterial resistance: Ampicillin, 100 μg/mL
  Growth temperature: 37°C
  Growth strain: DH5alpha
  Copy number: Unknown
Gene/Insert
  Gene/Insert name: th-P2A-EGFP (alt name: th (left arm)-P2A-EGFP-th (right arm))
  Species: D. rerio (zebrafish)
  Entrez Gene: th
  Promoter: none
  Cloning method: TOPO Cloning
  Sequencing primers: 5′ M13pUC-Fwd; 3′ M13 Reverse
Terms and licenses: Academic/Nonprofit Terms; Industry Terms: Not Available to Industry
How to cite: th-P2A-EGFP donor was a gift from Jiu-lin Du (Addgene plasmid # 65562 ; http://n2t.net/addgene:65562 ; RRID:Addgene_65562)
