>Addgene plasmid #65562 | th-P2A-EGFP donor | addgene partial sequence | sequence record 114882 | GFP2(b) 5'-CTTGATGCCGTTCTTCTGCTTGT-3'
CGTTGTGGCTGTTGTAGTTGTACTCCAGCTTGTGCCCCAGGATGTTGCCGTCCTCCTTGAAGTCGATGCC
CTTCAGCTCGATGCGGTTCACCAGGGTGTCGCCCTCGAACTTCACCTCGGCGCGGGTCTTGTAGTTGCCG
TCGTCCTTGAAGAAGATGGTGCGCTCCTGGACGTAGCCTTCGGGCATGGCGGACTTGAAGAAGTCGTGCT
GCTTCATGTGGTCGGGGTAGCGGCTGAAGCACTGCACGCCGTAGGTCAGGGTGGTCACGAGGGTGGGCCA
GGGCACGGGCAGCTTGCCGGTGGTGCAGATGAACTTCAGGGTCAGCTTGCCGTAGGTGGCATCGCCCTCG
CCCTCGCCGGACACGCTGAACTTGTGGCCGTTTACGTCGCCGTCCAGCTCGACCAGGATGGGCACCACCC
CGGTGAACAGCTCCTCGCCCTTGCTCACCATAGGACCAGGATTTTCTTCAACATCACCAGCTTGCTTAAG
CAAGGAGAAATTAGTAGCTCCGGATCCAGCCAACACATTCAGGGCATCTGTGAGAATCTTCAGTTCATCT
TTTATGGTCTCCAGGCCTTTCTGGATCTTCAGTGGGTTGTCCAGCACTTCTATGCTGTCCGTGTACGGAT
CGAACCGCACAGAAAACGGTCGCTTGATGCGGGTCACATATGTTCTGTAAATAATAATTAACAAATAAAA
AACATTTAAGAAATAAAAATGTGATTAGTCAATTCATGCTGTTTTAAGGGATATGTCTTTAAAAAAAGTT
AATTGCATTTTTTTAAAAGCTAGTTCAAAAAAATGATAGTTGACATACTGTGAAAACTTCAGAAAGTTTT
ATCTCATTATCGCATCTTTTTGCTTTGTGATTTTAAAACTATTTTTAATAAGAATAAAATCTATATTTTT
TATTATTGTTATTATCGCTGATATTATTATTATAATTGTGGTTGTTGTTGTGT
