>Addgene plasmid #65562 | th-P2A-EGFP donor | addgene partial sequence | sequence record 114886 | M13pUC-Fwd 5'-CCCAGTCACGACGTTGTAAAACG-3'
CTCGGTACCGCGATTACATGGCGTAGTACGCTATTTATATTCTCCTGGATATTGTATAAGTGTGGTGGTG
CTTGCTTCTGATTTTTATATAATCCATTAACATATTTATACACATAGCTAGGCCTGTTTATAAACTTTTA
TGTTCAAAAAAGCTTGTACACATGGATGTATTAAAAGAACTTTTATTACCTGCTGCCTTTTCTTCCGTTT
ACACAGTTTTTTTTTTACTTTCTCCCCTTTATGAGTGTAACAACCCCTGGGTAGTCTAGGGGAGTGGGGT
TGCACACTTGACCGAAGATTTTGTTCAAATAAACGCTCAAAGAAAATTGTACTCAAAGTAATGACCACAT
ACAAGAATTGCTGTGCAAATAAAGTGATTTATTACAGGTGGTGATAAGTGAAGCAGTGAGTGAGCTATTT
ACAATATTTACAATTCACAACCAAAACAAAACATAAATTAGAAAGACTGGCTATGGGTGGCGCTAAAGCA
AAGAAACAATCAAAACCAAACAGTCTTACTAATATCAAATCCCTGCTAATCTAGTCTAATAAACAATAAT
GTGAAAAATAAATCTTGATTGTCCAAGATGTCTTACCTAAACTACCTAAAAACGTTTGGAAGTCTATAAA
AGTTGTTCAGCATTTCTTATTTTGATCAATTTAAACAATTATAAAGAACACAAAACATAAACATTTTGAT
GTTATGATAGCAATTCCAATGTAGAAGAATCACTTTCTGCCCTCCATACACAAATAAATTCAGATGGAGG
CTCCATCTGAATTTTGTGCGTCAACAATGACGTCATGTGAAAACAACCTATTGCATGCATTTGGAAATGT
ACAATAACATTGCAACAACCAACACAACAACAACCACAATTATAATAATAATATCAGCGATAATAACAAT
AATAAAAAATATAGATTTTATTCTTATTAAAAATAGTTTTAAAATCACAAAGCAAAAAGATGCGATAATG
AGATAAAACTTTCTGAAGTTTTC
