>Addgene plasmid #65562 | th-P2A-EGFP donor | addgene partial sequence | sequence record 114895 | M13pUC-Rev 5'-AGCGGATAACAATTTCACACAGG-3'
TGACCATGATTACGCCAAGCTTGCATGCCTGCAGGTCGACATGGGAACCTCCTAGTACCTTTAAGGTACA
AAAGTGTACCCTAAAGATTCTAATGTCCATCTTTATTTTACAAAAATGTATTTTTTGAAAAAGTACCACC
TCAGTGACAGATTTTGTATGTTTATTTGTATGTTGGAGTATATATATTGTAAACTTAGGATCTGCTTTTA
GGCTTAATATGTATTGTGAATATGACCTCTGGTAATATTTCATATATACCTTTTGACTTAAAAAGCTTTA
ATAATGAGGGTACGTCTATCTGAAATATAAATAAATCCTGTACATAAATTAATTAAATGTCATATCAGAA
ATTTCTGTTTAGACGAGTTATAATTTACCCCAAAATGAAAATTATAGCGGAAAATGTTATCATTTTAAAT
TTTGATCATATATGACTTAAAAAAAAAAATAAAAAAAGTTCATTCAGAAATAAAAGTCTCTCTCTGTCTC
TCTCTTTCTCTATCTCTATTATCATATTCTACTGTAATGTGAGTTTGAGTGGTGAACTTTCATTTTTGGA
TACATTATTTAACGCTGAAGGTTTAAAGTTTTTCATTCAGTATTTTAGAAGCAACAATGTCTATAGCAGC
AGATGTACAGTAGACATAGAAGCACAGCATAACAATGAGACCGTCACACATGAAGCATAGAGGAATGATT
AAGCAGAATTAACCGGTCTTGTACAGCTCGTCCATGCCGAGAGTGATCCCGGCGGCGGTCACGAACTCCA
GCAGGACCATGTGATCGCGCTTCTCGTTGGGGTCTTTGCTCAGGGCGGACTGGGTGCTCAGGTAGTGGTT
GTCGGGCAGCAGCACGGGGCCGTCGCCGATGGGGGTGTTCTGCTGGTAGTGGTCGGCGAGCTGCACGCTG
CCGTCCTCGATGTTGTGGCGGATCTTGAAGTTCACCTTGATGCCGTTCTTCTGCTTGTCGGCCATGATAT
AGACGTTGTGGCTGTTGTAGTTGTACTCCAGCTTGTGCCCCAGGATGTTGCCGTCCTCCTTGAAG
